Addgene plasmid #156563: pD649-HAsp-SIRPD-Fc(DAPA)-AviTag-6xHis
Purpose: Mammalian expression of secreted protein fused to Fc(DAPA)-Avi-6xHis.
Depositing lab: Chris Garcia. Depositing organization: Stanford University. Publication: A Human IgSF Cell-Surface Interactome Reveals a Complex Network of Protein-Protein Interactions. Wojtowicz WM, Vielmetter J, Fernandes RA, Siepe DH, Eastman CL, Chisholm GB, Cox S, Klock H, Anderson PW, Rue SM, Miller JJ, Glaser SM, Bragstad ML, Vance J, Lam AW, Lesley SA, Zinn K, Garcia KC. Cell. 2020 Aug 20;182(4):1027-1043.e17. doi: 10.1016/j.cell.2020.07.025. PubMed 32822567.
Backbone
  Vector backbone: pD649
  Backbone size w/o insert (bp): 6106
  Vector type: Mammalian Expression
Growth in bacteria
  Bacterial resistance: Ampicillin, 100 μg/mL
  Growth temperature: 37°C
  Growth strain: DH5alpha
  Copy number: High Copy
Gene/Insert
  Gene/Insert name: SIRPD
  Species: H. sapiens (human)
  Insert size (bp): 504
  Mutation: Fc region of human IgG contains D265A and P329A mutations (DAPA)
  Entrez Gene: SIRPD (a.k.a. PTPNS1L2, dJ576H24.4)
  Promoter: CMV/SP6
  Tag / fusion protein: Fc(DAPA)-AviTag-6xHis (C terminal on backbone)
  Cloning method: Restriction Enzyme; 5′ cloning site GCGGCCGC (not destroyed); 3′ cloning site GGCGCGCC (not destroyed)
  Sequencing primers: 5′ ATTTAGGTGACACTATAG; 3′ CACGTACCAGTTGAACTTCACC
Resource information
  A portion of this plasmid was derived from a plasmid made by: synthesis by ThermoFisher
Terms and licenses: Academic/Nonprofit Terms; Industry Terms: Not Available to Industry
Depositor comments: Some plasmids in this collection may have an IS4-like element ISVsa5 family transposase upstream of the CMV promoter.
How to cite: pD649-HAsp-SIRPD-Fc(DAPA)-AviTag-6xHis was a gift from Chris Garcia (Addgene plasmid # 156563 ; http://n2t.net/addgene:156563 ; RRID:Addgene_156563)
