[The description below was written by a language model from this plasmid's Addgene catalogue record and pLannotate feature annotations shown in this document.]
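Description:
pD649-HAsp-SIRPD-Fc(DAPA)-AviTag-6xHis is a mammalian expression plasmid built on the pD649 backbone for producing a secreted, Fc-fused form of human SIRPD (signal-regulatory protein delta, also known as PTPNS1L2). It is propagated in E. coli at high copy from a ColE1/pUC-type origin under ampicillin selection (AmpR, β-lactamase). The sequenced record is about 6.6 kb, consistent with the stated backbone plus a 504 bp insert.

Expression is driven by the CMV immediate-early enhancer and promoter, followed by a fragment of CMV intron A and an SP6 promoter that could also allow in vitro transcription. The name indicates an HA signal peptide (HAsp), although the automated annotation labels the short leader region as resembling an immunoglobulin heavy-chain signal sequence. This leader directs the SIRPD fragment into the secretory pathway. The insert sits between preserved NotI and AscI sites and is fused at its C-terminus to a human IgG1 Fc region, then an AviTag and a 6xHis tag, with a bGH polyadenylation signal ending the transcript. The two small tags are given in the catalogue entry but are not annotated in the feature table. The Fc carries D265A and P329A (DAPA) substitutions, which are generally used to reduce Fc effector interactions. Fc dimerises the protein, the AviTag permits site-specific biotinylation by BirA, and the His tag supports metal-affinity purification.

A separate SV40 promoter/EM7 cassette with a puromycin resistance gene and SV40 poly(A) signal is annotated, which could permit selection in mammalian cells. The remaining short fragments (KanR, lacZα, ble, f1 ori) appear to be backbone remnants. The plasmid belongs to a collection used for mapping human IgSF cell-surface protein interactions. The depositor notes that some members may carry an IS4-like transposase upstream of the CMV promoter, though none is annotated here.
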