Features (pLannotate 1.2.2; 21 found; start..end, strand, type, name):
    305..413     -  rep_origin     f1 ori (fragment): f1 bacteriophage origin of replication; arrow indicates direction of (+) strand synthesis
    414..525     -  polyA_signal   bGH poly(A) signal: bovine growth hormone polyadenylation signal
    740..1417    -  CDS            IGHG1 (fragment): IGHG1_HUMAN - Experimental evidence at protein level: Swiss-Prot protein existence level 1. Constant region of immunoglobulin heavy chains. Immunoglobulins, also known as antibodies, are membrane-bound or secreted glycoproteins produced by B lymphocytes. In the recognition phase of humoral immunity, the membrane-bound immunoglobulins serve as receptors which, upon binding of a specific antigen, trigger the clonal expansion and differentiation of B lymphocytes into immunoglobulins- secreting plasma cells. Secreted immunoglobulins mediate the effector phase of humoral immunity, which results in
   1433..1936    -  CDS            SIRPD (fragment): SIRPD_HUMAN - Also known as PTPNS1L2. Experimental evidence at transcript level: Swiss-Prot protein existence level 2. From Homo sapiens (Human).
   2045..2082    -  CDS            IgH signal sequence (fragment): signal sequence from the mouse immunoglobulin heavy chain variable region
   2086..2104    -  promoter       SP6 promoter: promoter for bacteriophage SP6 RNA polymerase
   2156..2199    -  intron         CMV intron (fragment): modified intron A from human cytomegalovirus
   2335..2538    -  promoter       CMV promoter: human cytomegalovirus (CMV) immediate early promoter
   2539..2842    -  enhancer       CMV enhancer: human cytomegalovirus immediate early enhancer
   3085..3101    -  protein_bind   lac operator: The lac repressor binds to the lac operator to inhibit transcription in E. coli. This inhibition can be relieved by adding lactose or isopropyl-β-D-thiogalactopyranoside (IPTG). lac repressor encoded by lacI
   3557..3576    +  CDS            lacZα (fragment): LacZα fragment of β-galactosidase; lacZ fragment
   3601..3618    -  terminator     rrnB T2 terminator (fragment): transcription terminator T2 from the E. coli rrnB gene
   3843..4431    -  rep_origin     ori: high-copy-number ColE1/pMB1/pBR322/pUC origin of replication
   4542..4566    +  CDS            KanR (fragment): aminoglycoside phosphotransferase; aph(3')-Ia; confers resistance to kanamycin
   4596..4692    +  promoter       AmpR promoter (fragment): bla
   4695..5555    +  CDS            AmpR: β-lactamase; bla; confers resistance to ampicillin, carbenicillin, and related antibiotics
   5608..5729    -  polyA_signal   SV40 poly(A) signal: SV40 polyadenylation signal
   5724..5849    -  CDS            ble (fragment): BLE_KLEPN - Experimental evidence at protein level: Swiss-Prot protein existence level 1. Binding protein with a strong affinity to the bleomycin family of antibiotics. Binds to CL990; an antimitotic-antibiotic compound. From Klebsiella pneumoniae.
   5859..6458    -  CDS            PuroR (fragment): puromycin N-acetyltransferase; pac from Streptomyces; confers resistance to puromycin
   6477..6524    -  promoter       EM7 promoter: synthetic bacterial promoter&nbsp
   6572..291     -  promoter       SV40 promoter (across the origin): SV40 enhancer and early promoter
>Addgene plasmid #156563 | pD649-HAsp-SIRPD-Fc(DAPA)-AviTag-6xHis | addgene full sequence | sequence record 368734 | Addgene NGS Result
CTTCTGGAATAGCTCAGAGGCAGAGGCGGCCTCGGCCTCTGCATAAATAAAAAAAATTAGTCAGCCATGG
GGCGGAGAATGGGCGGAACTGGGCGGAGTTAGGGGCGGGATGGGCGGAGTTAGGGGCGGGACTATGGTTG
CTGACTAATTGAGATGCATGCTTTGCATACTTCTGCCTGCTGGGGAGCCTGGGGACTTTCCACACCTGGT
TGCTGACTAATTGAGATGCATGCTTTGCATACTTCTGCCTGCTGGGGAGCCTGGGGACTTTCCACACCCT
AACTGACACACATTCCACAGAATTAATTCGCGTTAAATTTTTGTTAAATCAGCTCATTTTTTAACCAATA
GGCCGAAATCGGCAAAATCCCTTATAAATCAAAAGAATAGACCGAGATAGGGTTGAGTGTTGTGATGCAA
TTTCCTCATTTTATTAGGAAAGGACAGTGGGAGTGGCACCTTCCAGGGTCAAGGAAGGCACGGGGGAGGG
GCAAACAACAGATGGCTGGCAACTAGAAGGCACAGTCGAGGCTGATTTTCTCTATCTATTTATTTTACTA
CTCAAGACTATCTTGCAAAGTAGAAGAACCCTGTCTGCAGTATGACGACCGTGTATACCCGATTGGCTTA
CCGGGTAACGCGTTGTGCCAGTGACTACAGGCCGGCCTTAGTGGTGATGGTGGTGGTGTTCATGCCACTC
AATCTTCTGAGCCTCGAAAATATCATTAAGACCGCTGCCGCCGGGGCTCAGGCTCAGGGACTTCTGGGTG
TAGTGGTTGTGCAGGGCCTCGTGCATCACGCTGCAGCTGAACACGTTGCCCTGCTGCCACCTGGACTTGT
CCACGGTCAGCTTGCTGTACAGGAAGAAGCTGCCGTCGCTGTCCAGCACTGGGGGGGTGGTCTTGTAGTT
GTTCTCGGGCTGGCCGTTGCTCTCCCACTCCACGGCGATATCGCTGGGGTAGAAGCCCTTCACCAGACAG
GTCAGGGACACCTGGTTCTTGGTCATCTCCTCCCGGCTGGGGGGCAGGGTGTACACCTGGGGCTCCCGTG
GCTGGCCCTTGGCCTTGCTGATTGTCTTTTCGATTGGGGCAGCCAGGGCCTTGTTGGAGACTTTGCACTT
GTATTCTTTGCCGTTCAGCCAGTCCTGGTGCAGCACGGTCAGCACGGACACCACCCTGTAGGTGCTGTTG
TACTGCTCCTCTCTGGGCTTGGTCTTGGCGTTGTGCACCTCCACGCCGTCCACGTACCAGTTGAACTTCA
CCTCTGGGTCCTCGTGGGACACGGCCACCACCACGCAGGTCACCTCGGGGGTCCTGCTGATCATCAGGGT
GTCCTTGGGCTTGGGGGGGAACAGGAACACGGAAGGCCCTCCCAGCAGTTCTGGAGCTGGGCAGGGGGGG
CAGGTGTGGGTCTTGTCGCCGCCCGGCGCGCCTTTGCTCAGCAGGCCTGTCAGTCCCAGCAGTCTCAGAC
AGCAGCAGGGCTGCACGAAGTAATTGGTGCTGTTCCGCTCAGGCAGGGCAGACAGACATGTGTGAGCATC
ATGGTGGGCTCTGCTTCCGGCTCTGCCAGCAGGTCTGTTCTTAGGAGGTCTGGGGTTCTGCTCTGTCACG
AACACCTGGGTGCCTCTGCCGCTCTGGTACTCTTTGATGGCTCGGCCCTTGATAAACTTCACGCAGTAGT
AGGTGCCGGCATCGGCCAGAGAGATTTCTCTGATCCGGGTGCTGAAGTCGGTGTTGCCAGGCTTGGTGGT
ATCGCCGATCTCTTTCACTCTGGGGAAGTTGCCCTGCTTGAAGTTGTAGATCAGCTTCCGGTTGGGGCCT
GTGCCTTTGAACCACAGCACGGGGCCATTAGGCAGTGTGTTGGGCACGCTGCAGCTCAGGATGATGCTCT
CGCCGGTAGACACGGTCTGGCTCATCTCTGTCTGCTGCACATGAAAGGCGGCCGCAGCGAACACCAGGCA
GAAGATGTAGCTCAGGGCAATGATGGTCTTCATGGTGGCGCTAGCAGGCGCGTTTTCGATAGAACCGAGG
TGCAGTTGGACCTGGGAGTGGACACCTGTGGAGAGAAAGGCAAAGTGGATGTTATTCTATAGTGTCACCT
AAATCGTATGTGTATGATACATAAGGTTATGTATTAATTGTAGCCGCGTTCTAACGAAGCCAAGGGGGTG
GGCCTATAGACTCTATAGGCGGTACTTACGTCACTCTTGGCACGGGGAATCCGCGTTCCAATGCACCGTT
CCCGGCCGCGGAGGCTGGATCGGTCCCGGTGTCTTCTATGGAGGTCAAAACAGCGTGGATGGCGTCTCCA
GGCGATCTGACGGTTCACTAAACGAGCTCTGCTTATATAGACCTCCCACCGTACACGCCTACCGCCCATT
TGCGTCAATGGGGCGGAGTTGTTACGACATTTTGGAAAGTCCCGTTGATTTTGGTGCCAAAACAAACTCC
CATTGACGTCAATGGGGTGGAGACTTGGAAATCCCCGTGAGTCAAACCGCTATCCACGCCCATTGATGTA
CTGCCAAAACCGCATCACCATGGTAATAGCGATGACTAATACGTAGATGTACTGCCAAGTAGGAAAGTCC
CATAAGGTCATGTACTGGGCATAATGCCAGGCGGGCCATTTACCGTCATTGACGTCAATAGGGGGCGTAC
TTGGCATATGATACACTTGATGTACTGCCAAGTGGGCAGTTTACCGTAAATACTCCACCCATTGACGTCA
ATGGAAAGTCCCTATTGGCGTTACTATGGGAACATACGTCATTATTGACGTCAATGGGCGGGGGTCGTTG
GGCGGTCAGCCAGGCGGGCCATTTACCGTAAGTTATGTAACGCGGAACTCCATATATGGGCTATGAACTA
ATGACCCCGTAATTGATTACTATTAATAACTAGTCAATAATCAATGCCAACATGGCGGTCATATTGGACA
TGAGCCAATATAAATGTACATATTATGATATAGATACAACGTATGCAATGGCCAATAGCCAATATTGATT
TATGCTATATAACCAATGAATAATATGGCTAATGGCCAATATTGAGTCAACGCCACTGTGCATGAAGCTC
GTAATTGTTATCCGCTCACAATTAAGGGCGACACAAAATTTATTCTAAATGATAATAAATACTGATAACA
TCTTATAGTTTGTATTATATTTTGTATTATCGTTGACATGTATAATTTTGATATCAAAAACTGATTTTCC
CTTTATTATTTTCGAGATTTATTTTCTTAATTCTCTTTAACAAACTAGAAATATTGTATATACAAAAAAT
CATAAATAATAGATGAATAGTTTAATTATAGGTGTTCATCAATCGAAAAAGCAACGTATCTTATTTAAAG
TGCGTTGCTTTTTTCTCATTTATAAGGTTAAATAATTCTCATATATCAAGCAAAGTGACAGGCGCCCTTA
AATATTCTGACAAATGCTCTTTCCCTAAACTCCCCCCATAAAAAAACCCGCCGAAGCGGGTTTTTACGTT
ATTTGCGGATTAACGATTACTCGTTATCAGAACCGCCCAGGGGGCCCGAGCTTAAGACTGGCCGTCGTTT
TACAACACAGAAAGAGTTTGTAGAAACGCAAAAAGGCCATCCGTCAGGGGCCTTCTGCTTAGTTTGATGC
CTGGCAGTTCCCTACTCTCGCCTTCCGCTTCCTCGCTCACTGACTCGCTGCGCTCGGTCGTTCGGCTGCG
GCGAGCGGTATCAGCTCACTCAAAGGCGGTAATACGGTTATCCACAGAATCAGGGGATAACGCAGGAAAG
AACATGTGAGCAAAAGGCCAGCAAAAGGCCAGGAACCGTAAAAAGGCCGCGTTGCTGGCGTTTTTCCATA
GGCTCCGCCCCCCTGACGAGCATCACAAAAATCGACGCTCAAGTCAGAGGTGGCGAAACCCGACAGGACT
ATAAAGATACCAGGCGTTTCCCCCTGGAAGCTCCCTCGTGCGCTCTCCTGTTCCGACCCTGCCGCTTACC
GGATACCTGTCCGCCTTTCTCCCTTCGGGAAGCGTGGCGCTTTCTCATAGCTCACGCTGTAGGTATCTCA
GTTCGGTGTAGGTCGTTCGCTCCAAGCTGGGCTGTGTGCACGAACCCCCCGTTCAGCCCGACCGCTGCGC
CTTATCCGGTAACTATCGTCTTGAGTCCAACCCGGTAAGACACGACTTATCGCCACTGGCAGCAGCCACT
GGTAACAGGATTAGCAGAGCGAGGTATGTAGGCGGTGCTACAGAGTTCTTGAAGTGGTGGGCTAACTACG
GCTACACTAGAAGAACAGTATTTGGTATCTGCGCTCTGCTGAAGCCAGTTACCTTCGGAAAAAGAGTTGG
TAGCTCTTGATCCGGCAAACAAACCACCGCTGGTAGCGGTGGTTTTTTTGTTTGCAAGCAGCAGATTACG
CGCAGAAAAAAAGGATCTCAAGAAGATCCTTTGATCTTTTCTACGGGGTCTGACGCTCAGTGGAACGACG
CGCGCGTAACTCACGTTAAGGGATTTTGGTCATGAGCAAGGGGTGTTATGAGCCATATTCAGGTATAAAT
GGGCTCGCGATAATGTTCAGAATTGGTTAATTGGTTGTAACACTGACCCCTATTTGTTTATTTTTCTAAA
TACATTCAAATATGTATCCGCTCATGAGACAATAACCCTGATAAATGCTTCAATAATATTGAAAAAGGAA
GAATATGAGTATTCAACATTTCCGTGTCGCCCTTATTCCCTTTTTTGCGGCATTTTGCCTTCCTGTTTTT
GCTCACCCAGAAACGCTGGTGAAAGTAAAAGATGCTGAAGATCAGTTGGGTGCACGAGTGGGTTACATCG
AACTGGATCTCAACAGCGGTAAGATCCTTGAGAGTTTTCGCCCCGAAGAACGTTTTCCAATGATGAGCAC
TTTTAAAGTTCTGCTATGTGGCGCGGTATTATCCCGTATTGACGCCGGGCAAGAGCAACTCGGTCGCCGC
ATACACTATTCTCAGAATGACTTGGTTGAGTACTCACCAGTCACAGAAAAGCATCTTACGGATGGCATGA
CAGTAAGAGAATTATGCAGTGCTGCCATAACCATGAGTGATAACACTGCGGCCAACTTACTTCTGACAAC
GATCGGAGGACCGAAGGAGCTAACCGCTTTTTTGCACAACATGGGGGATCATGTAACTCGCCTTGATCGT
TGGGAACCGGAGCTGAATGAAGCCATACCAAACGACGAGCGTGACACCACGATGCCTGTAGCGATGGCAA
CAACGTTGCGCAAACTATTAACTGGCGAACTACTTACTCTAGCTTCCCGGCAACAATTAATAGACTGGAT
GGAGGCGGATAAAGTTGCAGGACCACTTCTGCGCTCGGCCCTTCCGGCTGGCTGGTTTATTGCTGATAAA
TCCGGAGCCGGTGAGCGTGGTTCTCGCGGTATCATCGCAGCGCTGGGGCCAGATGGTAAGCCCTCCCGTA
TCGTAGTTATCTACACGACGGGGAGTCAGGCAACTATGGATGAACGAAATAGACAGATCGCTGAGATAGG
TGCCTCACTGATTAAGCATTGGTAATGACCATGATTACGCCAAGCTCTAGCTAGAGGTCGACGGTATACA
GACATGATAAGATACATTGATGAGTTTGGACAAACCACAACTAGAATGCAGTGAAAAAAATGCTTTATTT
GTGAAATTTGTGATGCTATTGCTTTATTTGTAACCATTATAAGCTGCAATAAACAAGTTGGGGTGGGCGA
AGAACTCCAGCATGAGATCCCCGCGCTGGAGGATCATCCAGCCGGCGTCCCGGAAAACGATTCCGAAGCC
CAACCTTTCATAGAAGGCGGCGGTGGAATCGAAATCTCGTAGCACGTGTCAGGCACCGGGCTTGCGGGTC
ATGCACCAGGTGCGCGGTCCTTCGGGCACCTCGACGTCGGCGGTGACGGTGAAGCCGAGCCGCTCGTAGA
AGGGGAGGTTGCGGGGCGCGGATGTCTCCAGGAAGGCGGGCACCCCGGCGCGCTCGGCCGCCTCCACTCC
GGGGAGCACGACGGCGCTGCCCAGACCCTTGCCCTGGTGGTCGGGCGAGACGCCGACGGTGGCCAGGAAC
CACGCGGGCTCCTTGGGCCGGTGCGGCGCCAGGAGGCCTTCCATCTGTTGCTGCGCGGCCAGCCGGGAAC
CGCTCAACTCGGCCATGCGCGGGCCGATCTCGGCGAACACCGCCCCCGCTTCGACGCTCTCCGGCGTGGT
CCAGACCGCCACCGCGGCGCCGTCGTCCGCGACCCACACCTTGCCGATGTCGAGCCCGACGCGCGTGAGG
AAGAGTTCTTGCAGCTCGGTGACCCGCTCGATGTGGCGGTCCGGATCGACGGTGTGGCGCGTGGCGGGGT
AGTCGGCGAACGCGGCGGCGAGGGTGCGTACGGCCCTGGGGACGTCGTCGCGGGTGGCGAGGCGCACCGT
GGGCTTGTACTCGGTCATGGTTTAGTTCCTCACCTTGTCGTATTATACTATGCCGATATACTATGCCGAT
GATTAATTGTCAACACGTGCTGATCAGATCCGAAAATGGATATACAAGCTCCCGGGAGCTTTTTGCAAAA
GCCTAGGCCTCCAAAAAAGCCTCCTCACTA
